>Addgene plasmid #121030 | T7m | addgene full sequence | sequence record 236182 | Addgene NGS Result
TAAGAAACCATTATTATCATGACATTAACCTATAAAAATAGGCGTATCACGAGGCAGAATTTCAGATAAA
AAAAATCCTTAGCTTTCGCTAAGGATGATTTCTGGAATTCGCGGCCGCTTCTAGAGACTAGTGGGTCTCA
AGGTCTTTATCAACTTGAAAAAGTGGCACCGAGTCGGTGCTTTTTTGTCGACCGATGCCCTTGAGAGCTT
AGAGACCTACTAGTAGCGGCCGCTGCAGGCTTCCTCGCTCACTGACTCGCTGCGCTCGGTCGTTCGGCTG
CGGCGAGCGGTATCAGCTCACTCAAAGGCGGTAATACGGTTATCCACAGAATCAGGGGATAACGCAGGAA
AGAACATGTGAGCAAAAGGCCAGCAAAAGGCCAGGAACCGTAAAAAGGCCGCGTTGCTGGCGTTTTTCCA
CAGGCTCCGCCCCCCTGACGAGCATCACAAAAATCGACGCTCAAGTCAGAGGTGGCGAAACCCGACAGGA
CTATAAAGATACCAGGCGTTTCCCCCTGGAAGCTCCCTCGTGCGCTCTCCTGTTCCGACCCTGCCGCTTA
CCGGATACCTGTCCGCCTTTCTCCCTTCGGGAAGCGTGGCGCTTTCTCATAGCTCACGCTGTAGGTATCT
CAGTTCGGTGTAGGTCGTTCGCTCCAAGCTGGGCTGTGTGCACGAACCCCCCGTTCAGCCCGACCGCTGC
GCCTTATCCGGTAACTATCGTCTTGAGTCCAACCCGGTAAGACACGACTTATCGCCACTGGCAGCAGCCA
CTGGTAACAGGATTAGCAGAGCGAGGTATGTAGGCGGTGCTACAGAGTTCTTGAAGTGGTGGCCTAACTA
CGGCTACACTAGAAGAACAGTATTTGGTATCTGCGCTCTGCTGAAGCCAGTTACCTTCGGAAAAAGAGTT
GGTAGCTCTTGATCCGGCAAACAAACCACCGCTGGTAGCGGTGGTTTTTTTGTTTGCAAGCAGCAGATTA
CGCGCAGAAAAAAAGGATCTCAAGAAGATCCTTTGATCTTTTCTACGGGGTCTGACGCTCAGTGGAACGA
AAACTCACGTTAAGGGATTTTGGTCATGAGATTATCAAAAAGGATCTTCACCTAGATCCTTTTAAATTAA
AAATGAAGTTTTAAATCAATCTAAAGTATATATGAGTAAACTTGGTCTGACAGTTACCAATGCTTAATCA
GTGAGGCACCTATCTCAGCGATCTGTCTATTTCGTTCATCCATAGTTGCCTGACTCCCCGTCGTGTAGAT
AACTACGATACGGGAGGGCTTACCATCTGGCCCCAGTGCTGCAATGATACCGCGCGACCCACGCTCACCG
GCTCCAGATTTATCAGCAATAAACCAGCCAGCCGGAAGGGCCGAGCGCAGAAGTGGTCCTGCAACTTTAT
CCGCCTCCATCCAGTCTATTAATTGTTGCCGGGAAGCTAGAGTAAGTAGTTCGCCAGTTAATAGTTTGCG
CAACGTTGTTGCCATTGCTACAGGCATCGTGGTGTCACGCTCGTCGTTTGGTATGGCTTCATTCAGCTCC
GGTTCCCAACGATCAAGGCGAGTTACATGATCCCCCATGTTGTGCAAAAAAGCGGTTAGCTCCTTCGGTC
CTCCGATCGTTGTCAGAAGTAAGTTGGCCGCAGTGTTATCACTCATGGTTATGGCAGCACTGCATAATTC
TCTTACTGTCATGCCATCCGTAAGATGCTTTTCTGTGACTGGTGAGTACTCAACCAAGTCATTCTGAGAA
TAGTGTATGCGGCGACCGAGTTGCTCTTGCCCGGCGTCAATACGGGATAATACCGCGCCACATAGCAGAA
CTTTAAAAGTGCTCATCATTGGAAAACGTTCTTCGGGGCGAAAACTCTCAAGGATCTTACCGCTGTTGAG
ATCCAGTTCGATGTAACCCACTCGTGCACCCAACTGATCTTCAGCATCTTTTACTTTCACCAGCGTTTCT
GGGTGAGCAAAAACAGGAAGGCAAAATGCCGCAAAAAAGGGAATAAGGGCGACACGGAAATGTTGAATAC
TCATACTCTTCCTTTTTCAATATTATTGAAGCATTTATCAGGGTTATTGTCTCATGAGCGGATACATATT
TGAATGTATTTAGAAAAATAAACAAATAGGGGTTCCGCGCACATTTCCCCGAAAAGTGCCACCTGACGTC
Features (pLannotate 1.2.2; 7 found; start..end, strand, type, name):
     59..102     -  terminator     bacterial terminator: putative bacterial transcription terminator
    105..126     +  misc_feature   BioBrick prefix: BioBrick prefix for parts that do not start with "ATG"
    147..180     +  misc_RNA       gRNA scaffold (fragment): guide RNA scaffold for the Streptococcus pyogenes CRISPR/Cas9 system
    218..238     +  misc_feature   BioBrick suffix: universal suffix for all parts
    415..1003    -  rep_origin     ori: high-copy-number ColE1/pMB1/pBR322/pUC origin of replication
   1174..2034    -  CDS            AmpR: β-lactamase; bla; confers resistance to ampicillin, carbenicillin, and related antibiotics
   2035..2139    -  promoter       AmpR promoter: bla
