[The description below was written by a language model from this plasmid's Addgene catalogue record and pLannotate feature annotations shown in this document.]
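Description:
T7m is a small synthetic-biology part plasmid of about 2.2 kb, built on the DVA backbone for MoClo-style Golden Gate assembly. It is maintained in E. coli through a high-copy ColE1/pUC-type origin of replication and is selected with ampicillin through a β-lactamase (AmpR) gene driven by its native bla promoter. These two elements, together with a putative bacterial transcription terminator upstream of the cloning region, account for nearly all of the backbone.

The payload is a roughly 70 bp insert carrying the natural transcription terminator from the Streptococcus pyogenes CRISPR-system tracrRNA, catalogued as a "DE" part. That label indicates the assembly slot it occupies, as defined by the overhangs at its flanks, which allows ordered ligation with neighbouring parts such as promoters and transcribed elements. The feature annotation places the insert between BioBrick prefix and suffix sequences. It labels the core of the insert as a fragment of the S. pyogenes Cas9 guide RNA scaffold, which is expected because the 3′ end of the standard guide scaffold derives from the tracrRNA and includes its terminator hairpins. The Type IIS restriction sites used for Golden Gate release are not annotated in the feature table, and the record points to a supplemental annotated file for full detail.

The plasmid has no promoter or coding payload of its own and is not an expression vector. It serves as a storage and donor vector for a reusable terminator module, which would typically be assembled at the end of a transcription unit in bacterial or cell-free genetic circuits, and it is a natural fit for guide RNA or other small RNA cassettes.
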