Addgene plasmid #121030: T7m
Purpose: MoClo golden gate assembly DE part for tracrRNA terminator (natural terminator from S. pyogenes CRISPR-system tracrRNA). Please see Supplemental Documents for annotated Genbank file.
Depositing lab: Richard Murray.
Backbone
  Vector backbone: DVA
  Backbone size w/o insert (bp): 2100
  Vector type: Synthetic Biology
Growth in bacteria
  Bacterial resistance: Ampicillin, 100 μg/mL
  Growth temperature: 37°C
  Growth strain: JM109
  Copy number: High Copy
Gene/Insert
  Gene/Insert name: S. pyogenes tracrRNA terminator
  Species: Synthetic
  Insert size (bp): 70
  Cloning method: Gibson Cloning
  Sequencing primers: 5′ AAATAGGCGTATCACGAGGCA; 3′ TTACCGCCTTTGAGTGAGCTG
Terms and licenses: Academic/Nonprofit Terms; Industry Terms: Not Available to Industry
How to cite: T7m was a gift from Richard Murray (Addgene plasmid # 121030 ; http://n2t.net/addgene:121030 ; RRID:Addgene_121030)
