>Addgene plasmid #121030 | T7m | depositor partial sequence | sequence record 230114 | insert sequence
AGGTCTTTATCAACTTGAAAAAGTGGCACCGAGTCGGTGCTTTTTTGTCGACCGATGCCCTTGAGAGCTT
